>Addgene plasmid #176627 | MF83_PB-TRE3G-6x42bs-10x(37bs_37bs)-miniCMV-NLS-FKBP12F36V-37ZFR2AR11AR39AR67A-VP16-NLS-DHFR-IRES-mCitrine-PEST-BGHpA | addgene full sequence | sequence record 347070 | Addgene NGS Result
ACTCTTCCTTTTTCAATATTATTGAAGCATTTATCAGGGTTATTGTCTCATGAGCGGATACATATTTGAA
TGTATTTAGAAAAATAAACAAATAGGGGTTCCGCGCACATTTCCCCGAAAAGTGCCACCTAAATTGTAAG
CGTTAATATTTTGTTAAAATTCGCGTTAAATTTTTGTTAAATCAGCTCATTTTTTAACCAATAGGCCGAA
ATCGGCAAAATCCCTTATAAATCAAAAGAATAGACCGAGATAGGGT
[37 nt withheld, positions 257-293]
AAAGAACGTGGACTCCAACGTCAAAGG
[49 nt withheld, positions 321-369]
T
[91 nt withheld, positions 371-461]
G
[124 nt withheld, positions 463-586]
CCCATTCGCCATTCAGGCTGCGCAACTGTTGGGAAGGGCGATCGGTGCGGGCCTCTTCGCTATTACGCCA
GCTGGCGAAAGGGGGATGTGCTGCAAGGCGATTAAGTTGGGTAACGCCAGGGTTTTCCCAGTCACGACGT
TGTAAAACGACGGCCAGTGAGCGCGCCTCGTTCATTCACGTTTTTGAACCCGTGGAGGACGGGCAGACTC
GCGGTGCAAATGTGTTTTACAGCGTGATGGAGCAGATGAAGATGCTCGACACGCTGCAGAACACGCAGCT
AGATTAACCCTAGAAAGATAATCATATTGTGACGTACGTTAAAGATAATCATGTGTAAAATTGACGCATG
TGTTTTATCGGTCTGTATATCGAGGTTTATTTATTAATTTGAATAGATATTAAGTTTTATTATATTTACA
CTTACATACTAATAATAAATTCAACAAACAATTTATTTATGTTTATTTATTTATTAAAAAAAACAAAAAC
TCAAAATTTCTTCTATAAAGTAACAAAACTTTTATGAGGGACAGCCCCCCCCCAAAGCCCCCAGGGATGT
AATTACGTCCCTCCCCCGCTAGGGGGCAGCAGCGAGCCGCCCGGGGCTCCGCTCCGGTCCGGCGCTCCCC
CCGCATCCCCGAGCCGGCAGCGTGCGGGGACAGCCCGGGCACGGGGAAGGTGGCACGGGATCGCTTTCCT
CTGAACGCTTCTCGCTGCTCTTTGAGCCTGCAGACACCTGGGGGGATACGGGGAAAAGGCCTCCACGGCC
ACTAGTGGCCTCCACGGCCACAAGCTTCATATGTCCCTATCAGTGATAGAGAACGTATGAAGAGTTTACT
CCCTATCAGTGATAGAGAACGTATGCAGACTTTACTCCCTATCAGTGATAGAGAACGTATAAGGAGTTTA
CTCCCTATCAGTGATAGAGAACGTATGACCAGTTTACTCCCTATCAGTGATAGAGAACGTATCTACAGTT
TACTCCCTATCAGTGATAGAGAACGTAGGTCCAGTTTACTCCCGACGCTGCTGACGCTGCTGACGCTGCT
GACGCTGCTGACGCTGCTGACGCTGCTCAATTGTCGCCGGCGTCTGAGGACGTGTTGAGGACGTGTTCAC
GTACTGAGGACGTGTTGAGGACGTGTTATGACCTTGAGGACGTGTTGAGGACGTGTTAGAGCTGAGGACG
TGTTGAGGACGTGTATCGATATTGAGGACGTGTTGAGGACGTGTTCTAGAGCTGAGGACGTGTTGAGGAC
GTGTATCGATATTGAGGACGTGTTGAGGACGTGTTCACGTACTGAGGACGTGTTGAGGACGTGTTATGAC
CTTGAGGACGTGTTGAGGACGTGTACGTAGGTTGAGGACGTGTTGAGGACGTGTCCTAGACCGGTTGATA
GAGAACGTATAAGCTTTAGGCGTGTACGGTGGGCGCCTATAAAAGCAGAGCTCGTTTAGTGAACCGTCAG
ATCGCCTGGAGCAATTCCACAACACTTTTGTCTTATACCAACTTTCCGTACCACTTCCTACCCTCGTAAA
TCGACGAAGCTTCTAGGCCACCATGGGACCCAAGAAAAAGCGGAAGGTGTCCGGAGTGCAGGTGGAGACT
ATCTCCCCAGGAGACGGGCGCACCTTCCCCAAGCGCGGCCAGACCTGCGTGGTGCACTACACCGGGATGC
TTGAAGATGGAAAGAAAGTTGATTCCTCCCGGGACAGAAACAAGCCCTTTAAGTTTATGCTAGGCAAGCA
GGAGGTGATCCGAGGCTGGGAAGAAGGGGTTGCCCAGATGAGTGTGGGTCAGAGAGCCAAACTGACTATA
TCTCCAGATTATGCCTATGGTGCCACTGGGCACCCAGGCATCATCCCACCACATGCCACTCTCGTCTTCG
ATGTGGAGCTTCTAAAACTGGAAGGATCCGAGGCCCCATTCCAGTGCAGAATCTGCATGGCTAACTTCTC
CCGGAACTTCATCCTGCAGAGACACACCAGAACACACACAGGCGAGAAGCCCTTCCAGTGCCGGATCTGT
ATGGCCAACTTTTCCGACAGAGCCAACCTGCGGAGACACCTGAGAACCCATACCGGCGAAAAGCCTTTTC
AGTGTCGCATCTGCATGGCCAATTTCAGCAGGCACGACCAGCTGACAAGACATCTGAAAACCCACACTGG
CGAGAAAGGCGGCGGATCCTCTGGCGCTCCTCCTACCGATGTGTCTCTGGGAGATGAGCTGCACCTGGAC
GGCGAGGATGTGGCTATGGCTCATGCCGACGCTCTGGACGACTTCGACTTGGATATGCTCGGCGACGGCG
ACTCTCCTGGACCTGGCTTTACCCCTCATGACTCTGCCCCTTACGGCGCCCTGGATATGGCCGATTTCGA
GTTCGAGCAGATGTTCACCGATGCTCTGGGCATCGATGAGTACGGCGGAGGCTCCCCCAAGAAAAAGCGG
AAGGTGGGCTCGAGCGACTACAAGGACGACGACGACAAGTCGAGCATCTCCCTGATCGCTGCCCTGGCTG
TGGATTACGTGATCGGAATGGAAAACGCCATGCCATGGAACCTGCCTGCTGACCTGGCCTGGTTCAAGCG
GAACACCCTGAACAAGCCCGTGATCATGGGCAGACACACCTGGGAGTCTATCGGCAGACCTCTGCCTGGC
CGGAAGAACATCATCCTGTCCTCTCAGCCTTCCACCGACGACAGAGTGACCTGGGTCAAGTCTGTGGACG
AGGCTATCGCTGCTTGTGGCGACGTGCCAGAGATCATGGTTATCGGCGGAGGCAGAGTGATCGAGCAGTT
CCTGCCTAAGGCTCAGAAGCTGTATCTGACCCACATCGACGCCGAAGTGGAAGGCGATACCCACTTTCCT
GACTACGAGCCCGACGACTGGGAGTCCGTGTTCTCTGAGTTCCACGACGCCGATGCTCAGAACTCCCACT
CCTACTGCTTCGAGATCCTGGAGCGGAGATAGGTCGACCAGATCCCCCTCTCCCTCCCCCCCCCCTAACG
TTACTGGCCGAAGCCGCTTGGAATAAGGCCGGTGTGCGTTTGTCTATATGTTATTTTCCACCATATTGCC
GTCTTTTGGCAATGTGAGGGCCCGGAAACCTGGCCCTGTCTTCTTGACGAGCATTCCTAGGGGTCTTTCC
CCTCTCGCCAAAGGAATGCAAGGTCTGTTGAATGTCGTGAAGGAAGCAGTTCCTCTGGAAGCTTCTTGAA
GACAAACAACGTCTGTAGCGACCCTTTGCAGGCAGCGGAACCCCCCACCTGGCGACAGGTGCCTCTGCGG
CCAAAAGCCACGTGTATAAGATACACCTGCAAAGGCGGCACAACCCCAGTGCCACGTTGTGAGTTGGATA
GTTGTGGAAAGAGTCAAATGGCTCTCCTCAAGCGTATTCAACAAGGGGCTGAAGGATGCCCAGAAGGTAC
CCCATTGTATGGGATCTGATCTGGGGCCTCGGTGCACATGCTTTACATGTGTTTAGTCGAGGTTAAAAAA
ACGTCTAGGCCCCCCGAACCACGGGGACGTGGTTTTCCTTTGAAAAACACGATGATAATATGGCCACAAC
CATGGTGAGCAAGGGCGAGGAGCTGTTCACCGGCGTGGTGCCCATTCTGGTGGAACTGGATGGGGATGTG
AACGGCCACAAGTTCTCCGTGTCTGGCGAAGGCGAAGGGGATGCTACCTACGGCAAGCTGACCCTGAAGT
TCATCTGCACCACCGGAAAGCTGCCCGTGCCTTGGCCTACACTGGTCACCACCTTTGGCTACGGCCTGAT
GTGCTTCGCTAGATACCCCGACCATATGAAGCAACACGACTTCTTCAAGTCCGCCATGCCTGAGGGCTAC
GTGCAAGAGCGGACCATCTTCTTTAAGGACGACGGCAACTACAAGACCAGGGCCGAAGTGAAGTTCGAGG
GCGACACCCTGGTCAACCGGATCGAGCTGAAGGGCATCGACTTCAAAGAGGACGGCAACATCCTGGGCCA
CAAGCTCGAGTACAACTACAACTCCCACAACGTGTACATCATGGCCGACAAGCAGAAAAACGGCATCAAA
GTGAACTTCAAGATCAGGCACAACATCGAGGACGGCTCCGTGCAGCTGGCTGATCACTACCAGCAGAACA
CCCCTATCGGCGACGGACCTGTGCTGCTGCCTGATAACCACTACCTGTCCTACCAGTCCAAGCTGAGCAA
GGACCCCAACGAGAAGCGGGACCACATGGTGCTGCTGGAATTTGTGACCGCCGCTGGCATCACCCTCGGC
ATGGATGAGCTGTACAAGTCCGGCAAGCTTAGCCATGGCTTCCCGCCGGAGGTGGAGGAGCAGGATGATG
GCACGCTGCCCATGTCTTGTGCCCAGGAGAGCGGGATGGACCGTCACCCTGCAGCCTGTGCTTCTGCTAG
GATCAATGTGTGAGCTAGCGAATTCGAATTTAAATCGGCCTCGACTGTGCCTTCTAGTTGCCAGCCATCT
GTTGTTTGCCCCTCCCCCGTGCCTTCCTTGACCCTGGAAGGTGCCACTCCCACTGTCCTTTCCTAATAAA
ATGAGGAAATTGCATCGCATTGTCTGAGTAGGTGTCATTCTATTCTGGGGGGTGGGGTGGGGCAGGACAG
CAAGGGGGAGGATTGGGAAGACAATAGCAGGCATGCTGGGGACGCGGCCGCGGGCCCATTGGTATGGCTT
TTTCCCCGTATCCCCCCAGGTGTCTGCAGGCTCAAAGAGCAGCGAGAAGCGTTCAGAGGAAAGCGATCCC
GTGCCACCTTCCCCGTGCCCGGGCTGTCCCCGCACGCTGCCGGCTCGGGGATGCGGGGGGAGCGCCGGAC
CGGAGCGGAGCCCCGGGCGGCTCGCTGCTGCCCCCTAGCGGGGGAGGGACGTAATTACATCCCTGGGGGC
TTTGGGGGGGGGCTGTCCCTGATATCTATAACAAGAAAATATATATATAATAAGTTATCACGTAAGTAGA
ACATGAAATAACAATATAATTATCGTATGAGTTAAATCTTAAAAGTCACGTAAAAGATAATCATGCGTCA
TTTTGACTCACGCGGTCGTTATAGTTCAAAATCAGTGACACTTACCGCATTGACAAGCACGCCTCACGGG
AGCTCCAAGCGGCGACTGAGATGTCCTAAATGCACAGCGACGGATTCGCGCTATTTAGAAAGAGAGAGCA
ATATTTCAAGAATGCATGCGTCAATTTTACGCAGACTATCTTTCTAGGGTTAATCTAGCTGCATCAGGAT
CATATCGTCGGGTCTTTTTTCCGGCTCAGTCATCGCCCAAGCTGGCGCTATCTGGGCATCGGGGAGGAAG
AAGCCCGTGCCTTTTCCCGCGAGGTTGAAGCGGCATGGAAAGAGTTTGCCGAGGATGACTGCTGCTGCAT
TGACGTTGAGCGAAAACGCACGTTTACCATGATGATTCGGGAAGGTGTGGCCATGCACGCCTTTAACGGT
GAACTGTTCGTTCAGGCCACCTGGGATACCAGTTCGTCGCGGCTTTTCCGGACACAGTTCCGGATGGTCA
GCCCGAAGCGCATCAGCAACCCGAACAATACCGGCGACAGCCGGAACTGCCGTGCCGGTGTGCAGATTAA
TGACAGCGGTGCGGCGCTGGGATATTACGTCAGCGAGGACGGGTATCCTGGCTGGATGCCGCAGAAATGG
ACATGGATACCCCGTGAGTTACCCGGCGGGCGCGCTTGGCGTAATCATGGTCATAGCTGTTTCCTGTGTG
AAATTGTTATCCGCTCACAATTCCACACAACATACGAGCCGGAAGCATAAAGTGTAAAGCCTGGGGTGCC
TAATGAGTGAGCTAACTCACATTAATTGCGTTGCGCTCACTGCCCGCTTTCCAGTCGGGAAACCTGTCGT
GCCAGCTGCATTAATGAATCGGCCAACGCGCGGGGAGAGGCGGTTTGCGTATTGGGCGCTCTTCCGCTTC
CTCGCTCACTGACTCGCTGCGCTCGGTCGTTCGGCTGCGGCGAGCGGTATCAGCTCACTCAAAGGCGGTA
ATACGGTTATCCACAGAATCAGGGGATAACGCAGGAAAGAACATGTGAGCAAAAGGCCAGCAAAAGGCCA
GGAACCGTAAAAAGGCCGCGTTGCTGGCGTTTTTCCATAGGCTCCGCCCCCCTGACGAGCATCACAAAAA
TCGACGCTCAAGTCAGAGGTGGCGAAACCCGACAGGACTATAAAGATACCAGGCGTTTCCCCCTGGAAGC
TCCCTCGTGCGCTCTCCTGTTCCGACCCTGCCGCTTACCGGATACCTGTCCGCCTTTCTCCCTTCGGGAA
GCGTGGCGCTTTCTCATAGCTCACGCTGTAGGTATCTCAGTTCGGTGTAGGTCGTTCGCTCCAAGCTGGG
CTGTGTGCACGAACCCCCCGTTCAGCCCGACCGCTGCGCCTTATCCGGTAACTATCGTCTTGAGTCCAAC
CCGGTAAGACACGACTTATCGCCACTGGCAGCAGCCACTGGTAACAGGATTAGCAGAGCGAGGTATGTAG
GCGGTGCTACAGAGTTCTTGAAGTGGTGGCCTAACTACGGCTACACTAGAAGAACAGTATTTGGTATCTG
CGCTCTGCTGAAGCCAGTTACCTTCGGAAAAAGAGTTGGTAGCTCTTGATCCGGCAAACAAACCACCGCT
GGTAGCGGTGGTTTTTTTGTTTGCAAGCAGCAGATTACGCGCAGAAAAAAAGGATCTCAAGAAGATCCTT
TGATCTTTTCTACGGGGTCTGACGCTCAGTGGAACGAAAACTCACGTTAAGGGATTTTGGTCATGAGATT
ATCAAAAAGGATCTTCACCTAGATCCTTTTAAATTAAAAATGAAGTTTTAAATCAATCTAAAGTATATAT
GAGTAAACTTGGTCTGACAGTTACCAATGCTTAATCAGTGAGGCACCTATCTCAGCGATCTGTCTATTTC
GTTCATCCATAGTTGCCTGACTCCCCGTCGTGTAGATAACTACGATACGGGAGGGCTTACCATCTGGCCC
CAGTGCTGCAATGATACCGCGAGACCCACGCTCACCGGCTCCAGATTTATCAGCAATAAACCAGCCAGCC
GGAAGGGCCGAGCGCAGAAGTGGTCCTGCAACTTTATCCGCCTCCATCCAGTCTATTAATTGTTGCCGGG
AAGCTAGAGTAAGTAGTTCGCCAGTTAATAGTTTGCGCAACGTTGTTGCCATTGCTACAGGCATCGTGGT
GTCACGCTCGTCGTTTGGTATGGCTTCATTCAGCTCCGGTTCCCAACGATCAAGGCGAGTTACATGATCC
CCCATGTTGTGCAAAAAAGCGGTTAGCTCCTTCGGTCCTCCGATCGTTGTCAGAAGTAAGTTGGCCGCAG
TGTTATCACTCATGGTTATGGCAGCACTGCATAATTCTCTTACTGTCATGCCATCCGTAAGATGCTTTTC
TGTGACTGGTGAGTACTCAACCAAGTCATTCTGAGAATAGTGTATGCGGCGACCGAGTTGCTCTTGCCCG
GCGTCAATACGGGATAATACCGCGCCACATAGCAGAACTTTAAAAGTGCTCATCATTGGAAAACGTTCTT
CGGGGCGAAAACTCTCAAGGATCTTACCGCTGTTGAGATCCAGTTCGATGTAACCCACTCGTGCACCCAA
CTGATCTTCAGCATCTTTTACTTTCACCAGCGTTTCTGGGTGAGCAAAAACAGGAAGGCAAAATGCCGCA
AAAAAGGGAATAAGGGCGACACGGAAATGTTGAATACTCAT
Features (pLannotate 1.2.2; 23 found; start..end, strand, type, name):
      1..105     -  promoter       AmpR promoter: bla
    158..586     -  rep_origin     f1 ori (sequence partly withheld): f1 bacteriophage origin of replication; arrow indicates direction of (+) strand synthesis
    591..746     -  CDS            lacZα (fragment): LacZα fragment of β-galactosidase; lacZ fragment
    748..867     +  CDS            B (fragment): PORTL_LAMBD - Experimental evidence at protein level: Swiss-Prot protein existence level 1. Forms the portal vertex of the capsid (PubMed:6228056, PubMed:6232391). This portal plays critical roles in head assembly, genome packaging, neck/tail attachment, and genome ejection (Probable). The portal protein multimerizes as a single ring-shaped homododecamer arranged around a central channel (PubMed:6232391). Binds to the terminase subunits to form the packaging machine (PubMed:7799432). From Escherichia phage lambda (Bacteriophage lambda).
   1390..1408    +  protein_bind   tet operator: tetO; bacterial operator O2 for the tetR and tetA genes tetracycline repressor TetR
   1390..1609    +  promoter       TRE3GV promoter (fragment): 3rd-generation Tet-responsive promoter that can be activated by binding of Tet-On® 3G, optimized for retroviral and lentiviral vectors
   1982..2126    +  promoter       TRE3G promoter (fragment): 3rd-generation Tet-responsive promoter that can be activated by binding of Tet-On® 3G
   2179..2499    +  CDS            DmrB: F36V mutant of FK506-binding protein FKBP12 binds synthetic ligands that do not bind wild-type FKBP
   2599..2615    +  CDS            CCR5TC (fragment): zinc-finger domain from the CCR5-224 (+) zinc-finger nuclease that recognizes the left half-site target sequence in the human CCR5 gene (Perez et al., 2008; Gross et al., 2013)
   2776..3015    +  CDS            VP16_HHV11 (fragment): Experimental evidence at protein level: Swiss-Prot protein existence level 1. May play a role in the aggregation of tegument proteins around nucleocapsids during virus morphogenesis. From Human herpesvirus 1 (strain 17) (HHV-1) (Human herpes simplex virus 1).
   3055..3075    +  CDS            FLAG (fragment): FLAG® epitope tag, followed by an enterokinase cleavage site
   3082..3555    +  CDS            folA: DYR_ECOLI - Also known as tmrA. Experimental evidence at protein level: Swiss-Prot protein existence level 1. Key enzyme in folate metabolism. Catalyzes an essential reaction for de novo glycine and purine synthesis, and for DNA precursor synthesis. From Escherichia coli (strain K12).
   3682..4144    +  misc_feature   IRES: internal ribosome entry site (IRES) of the encephalomyocarditis virus (EMCV)
   4158..4874    +  CDS            mCitrine: mCitrine is a basic (constitutively fluorescent) yellow fluorescent protein published in 2001, derived from Aequorea victoria.
   4887..5006    +  CDS            Odc1 (fragment): DCOR_MOUSE - Also known as Odc. Experimental evidence at protein level: Swiss-Prot protein existence level 1. Catalyzes the first and rate-limiting step of polyamine biosynthesis that converts ornithine into putrescine, which is the precursor for the polyamines, spermidine and spermine. Polyamines are essential for cell proliferation and are implicated in cellular processes, ranging from DNA replication to apoptosis. From Mus musculus (Mouse).
   5041..5248    +  polyA_signal   bGH poly(A) signal: bovine growth hormone polyadenylation signal
   5825..6292    +  CDS            B (fragment): PORTL_LAMBD - Experimental evidence at protein level: Swiss-Prot protein existence level 1. Forms the portal vertex of the capsid (PubMed:6228056, PubMed:6232391). This portal plays critical roles in head assembly, genome packaging, neck/tail attachment, and genome ejection (Probable). The portal protein multimerizes as a single ring-shaped homododecamer arranged around a central channel (PubMed:6232391). Binds to the terminase subunits to form the packaging machine (PubMed:7799432). From Escherichia phage lambda (Bacteriophage lambda).
   6330..6346    -  protein_bind   lac operator: The lac repressor binds to the lac operator to inhibit transcription in E. coli. This inhibition can be relieved by adding lactose or isopropyl-β-D-thiogalactopyranoside (IPTG). lac repressor encoded by lacI
   6354..6384    -  promoter       lac promoter: promoter for the E. coli lac operon
   6399..6420    -  protein_bind   CAP binding site: CAP binding activates transcription in the presence of cAMP. E. coli catabolite activator protein
   6433..6525    -  CDS            lacI (fragment): lac repressor; lacI; The lac repressor binds to the lac operator to inhibit transcription in E. coli. This inhibition can be relieved by adding lactose or isopropyl-β-D-thiogalactopyranoside (IPTG).
   6708..7296    -  rep_origin     ori: high-copy-number ColE1/pMB1/pBR322/pUC origin of replication
   7467..8327    -  CDS            AmpR: β-lactamase; bla; confers resistance to ampicillin, carbenicillin, and related antibiotics
