[The description below was written by a language model from this plasmid's Addgene catalogue record and pLannotate feature annotations shown in this document.]
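Description:
MF83 is a PiggyBac transposon plasmid from a commercial backbone, built for genomic integration of a synthetic gene-circuit component into mammalian cells. It is catalogued as the "TF B" self-activation cassette of the MultiFate-2.2 and MultiFate-3 synthetic multistability circuits. The 8.3 kb plasmid is propagated in E. coli using a high-copy ColE1/pUC-type origin with ampicillin selection (AmpR and its bla promoter). It also retains an f1 origin and lacZα/lac promoter remnants from the cloning backbone. The automated annotation does not call the PiggyBac terminal repeats. The short hits to lambda phage protein B on either side of the cassette are probably incidental matches in the flanking backbone sequence. No mammalian selection marker is annotated.

The 3.9 kb synthetic insert is driven by a composite promoter. Tet-responsive TRE3G elements are followed by six "42" zinc-finger binding sites, ten paired "37" binding sites and a minimal CMV core. This promoter expresses a fusion transcription factor made of an NLS, FKBP12 F36V (DmrB, a homodimerization domain responsive to synthetic ligands), the 37 zinc-finger DNA-binding domain with four arginine-to-alanine substitutions, the VP16 activation domain, a second NLS and E. coli DHFR. DHFR is commonly used as a ligand-stabilised degron, so it probably allows the factor's stability to be tuned, though the record does not say so. Because the factor recognises the 37 sites in its own promoter, it forms a positive autoregulatory loop. The paired sites suggest dimer-dependent binding. The Tet elements provide an external route of induction, and the 42 sites allow input from another zinc-finger factor. An EMCV IRES then drives mCitrine fused to an ornithine decarboxylase PEST degron, giving a short-lived yellow reporter of cassette activity, and a bGH polyadenylation signal ends the transcript.
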