Addgene plasmid #176627: MF83_PB-TRE3G-6x42bs-10x(37bs_37bs)-miniCMV-NLS-FKBP12F36V-37ZFR2AR11AR39AR67A-VP16-NLS-DHFR-IRES-mCitrine-PEST-BGHpA
Purpose: TF B self-activation cassette in MultiFate-2.2 and MultiFate-3
Depositing lab: Michael Elowitz. Depositing organization: California Institute of Technology. Publication: Synthetic multistability in mammalian cells. Zhu R, Del Rio-Salgado JM, Garcia-Ojalvo J, Elowitz MB. Science. 2022 Jan 21;375(6578):eabg9765. doi: 10.1126/science.abg9765. Epub 2022 Jan 21. PubMed 35050677.
Backbone
  Vector backbone: PiggyBac transposon system
  Backbone manufacturer: System Biosciences
  Vector type: Synthetic Biology
Growth in bacteria
  Bacterial resistance: Ampicillin, 100 μg/mL
  Growth temperature: 37°C
  Growth strain: DH5alpha
  Copy number: Unknown
Gene/Insert
  Gene/Insert name: TRE3G-6x42bs-10x(37bs_37bs)-miniCMV-NLS-FKBP12F36V-37ZFR2AR11AR39AR67A-VP16-NLS-DHFR-IRES-mCitrine-PEST-BGHpA
  Species: Synthetic
  Insert size (bp): 3859
Terms and licenses: Academic/Nonprofit Terms; Industry Terms: Not Available to Industry
How to cite: MF83_PB-TRE3G-6x42bs-10x(37bs_37bs)-miniCMV-NLS-FKBP12F36V-37ZFR2AR11AR39AR67A-VP16-NLS-DHFR-IRES-mCitrine-PEST-BGHpA was a gift from Michael Elowitz (Addgene plasmid # 176627 ; http://n2t.net/addgene:176627 ; RRID:Addgene_176627)
